>Addgene plasmid #82773 | pDONR223_ATF2_p.A481V | addgene full sequence | sequence record 161859 | Addgene NGS result
CTTTCCTGCGTTATCCCCTGATTCTGTGGATAACCGTATTACCGCCTTTGAGTGAGCTGATACCGCTCGC
CGCAGCCGAACGACCGAGCGCAGCGAGTCAGTGAGCGAGGAAGCGGAAGAGCGCCCAATACGCAAACCGC
CTCTCCCCGCGCGTTGGCCGATTCATTAATGCAGCTGGCACGACAGGTTTCCCGACTGGAAAGCGGGCAG
TGAGCGCAACGCAATTAATACGCGTACCGCTAGCCAGGAAGAGTTTGTAGAAACGCAAAAAGGCCATCCG
TCAGGATGGCCTTCTGCTTAGTTTGATGCCTGGCAGTTTATGGCGGGCGTCCTGCCCGCCACCCTCCGGG
CCGTTGCTTCACAACGTTCAAATCCGCTCCCGGCGGATTTGTCCTACTCAGGAGAGCGTTCACCGACAAA
CAACAGATAAAACGAAAGGCCCAGTCTTCCGACTGAGCCTTTCGTTTTATTTGATGCCTGGCAGTTCCCT
ACTCTCGCGTTAACGCTAGCATGGATGTTTTCCCAGTCACGACGTTGTAAAACGACGGCCAGTCTTAAGC
TCGGGCCCCAAATAATGATTTTATTTTGACTGATAGTGACCTGTTCGTTGCAACAAATTGATGAGCAATG
CTTTTTTATAATGCCAACTTTGTACAAAAAAGTTGGCACCATGAAATTCAAGTTACATGTGAATTCTGCC
AGGCAATACAAGGACCTGTGGAATATGAGTGATGACAAACCCTTTCTATGTACTGCGCCTGGATGTGGCC
AGCGTTTTACCAACGAGGATCATTTGGCTGTCCATAAACATAAACATGAGATGACACTGAAATTTGGTCC
AGCACGTAATGACAGTGTCATTGTGGCTGATCAGACCCCAACACCAACAAGATTCTTGAAAAACTGTGAA
GAAGTGGGTTTGTTTAATGAGTTGGCGAGTCCATTTGAGAATGAATTCAAGAAAGCTTCAGAAGATGACA
TTAAAAAAATGCCTCTAGATTTATCCCCTCTTGCAACACCTATCATAAGAAGCAAAATTGAGGAGCCTTC
TGTTGTAGAAACAACTCACCAGGATAGTCCTTTACCTCACCCAGAGTCTACTACCAGTGATGAGAAGGAA
GTACCATTGGCACAAACTGCACAGCCCACATCAGCTATTGTTCGTCCAGCATCATTACAGGTTCCCAATG
TGCTGCTTACAAGTTCTGACTCAAGTGTAATTATTCAGCAGGCAGTACCTTCACCAACCTCAAGTACTGT
AATCACCCAGGCACCATCCTCTAACAGGCCAATTGTCCCTGTACCAGGCCCATTTCCTCTTCTGTTACAT
CTTCCTAATGGACAAACCATGCCTGTTGCTATTCCTGCATCAATTACAAGTTCTAATGTGCATGTTCCAG
CTGCAGTCCCACTCGTTCGACCAGTCACCATGGTGCCTAGTGTTCCAGGAATCCCAGGTCCTTCCTCTCC
CCAACCAGTACAGTCAGAAGCAAAAATGAGATTAAAAGCTGCTTTGACCCAGCAACATCCTCCAGTTACC
AATGGTGATACTGTCAAAGGTCATGGTAGCGGATTGGTTAGGACTCAGTCAGAGGAATCTCGACCGCAGT
CATTACAACAGCCAGCCACATCCACTACAGAAACTCCGGCTTCTCCAGCTCACACAACTCCACAGACCCA
AAGTACAAGTGGTCGTCGGAGAAGAGCAGCTAACGAAGATCCTGATGAAAAAAGGAGAAAGTTTTTAGAG
CGAAATAGAGCAGCAGCTTCAAGATGCCGACAAAAAAGGAAAGTCTGGGTTCAGTCTTTAGAGAAGAAAG
CTGAAGACTTGAGTTCATTAAATGGTCAGCTGCAGAGTGAAGTCACCCTGCTGAGAAATGAAGTGGCACA
GCTGAAACAGCTTCTTCTGGCTCATAAAGATTGCCCTGTAACCGCCATGCAGAAGAAATCTGGCTATCAT
ACTGCTGATAAAGATGATAGTTCAGAAGACATTTCAGTGCCGAGTAGTCCACATACAGAAGCTATACAGC
ATAGTTCGGTCAGCACATCCAATGGAGTCAGTTCAACCTCCAAGGCAGAAGCTGTAGCCACTTCAGTCCT
CACCCAGATGGTGGACCAGAGTACAGAGCCTGCTCTTTCACAGATCGTTATGGCTCCTTCCTCCCAGTCA
CAGCCCTCAGGAAGTTGATTGCCAACTTTCTTGTACAAAGTTGTCATTATAAGAAAGCATTGCTTATCAA
TTTGTTGCAACGAACAGGTCACTATCAGTCAAAATAAAATCATTATTTGCCATCCAGCTGATATCCCCTA
TAGTGAGTCGTATTACATGGTCATAGCTGTTTCCTGGCAGCTCTGGCCCGTGTCTCAAAATCTCTGATGT
TACATTGCACAAGATAAAAATATATCATCATGCCTCCTCTAGACCAGCCAGGACAGAAATGCCTCGACTT
CGCTGCTACCCAAGGTTGCCGGGTGACGCACACCGTGGAAACGGATGAAGGCACGAACCCAGTGGACATA
AGCCTGTTCGGTTCGTAAGCTGTAATGCAAGTAGCGTATGCGCTCACGCAACTGGTCCAGAACCTTGACC
GAACGCAGCGGTGGTAACGGCGCAGTGGCGGTTTTCATGGCTTGTTATGACTGTTTTTTTGGGGTACAGT
CTATGCCTCGGGCATCCAAGCAGCAAGCGCGTTACGCCGTGGGTCGATGTTTGATGTTATGGAGCAGCAA
CGATGTTACGCAGCAGGGCAGTCGCCCTAAAACAAAGTTAAACATTATGAGGGAAGCGGTGATCGCCGAA
GTATCGACTCAACTATCAGAGGTAGTTGGCGTCATCGAGCGCCATCTCGAACCGACGTTGCTGGCCGTAC
ATTTGTACGGCTCCGCAGTGGATGGCGGCCTGAAGCCACACAGTGATATTGATTTGCTGGTTACGGTGAC
CGTAAGGCTTGATGAAACAACGCGGCGAGCTTTGATCAACGACCTTTTGGAAACTTCGGCTTCCCCTGGA
GAGAGCGAGATTCTCCGCGCTGTAGAAGTCACCATTGTTGTGCACGACGACATCATTCCGTGGCGTTATC
CAGCTAAGCGCGAACTGCAATTTGGAGAATGGCAGCGCAATGACATTCTTGCAGGTATCTTCGAGCCAGC
CACGATCGACATTGATCTGGCTATCTTGCTGACAAAAGCAAGAGAACATAGCGTTGCCTTGGTAGGTCCA
GCGGCGGAGGAACTCTTTGATCCGGTTCCTGAACAGGATCTATTTGAGGCGCTAAATGAAACCTTAACGC
TATGGAACTCGCCGCCCGACTGGGCTGGCGATGAGCGAAATGTAGTGCTTACGTTGTCCCGCATTTGGTA
CAGCGCAGTAACCGGCAAAATCGCGCCGAAGGATGTCGCTGCCGACTGGGCAATGGAGCGCCTGCCGGCC
CAGTATCAGCCCGTCATACTTGAAGCTAGACAGGCTTATCTTGGACAAGAAGAAGATCGCTTGGCCTCGC
GCGCAGATCAGTTGGAAGAATTTGTCCACTACGTGAAAGGCGAGATCACCAAGGTAGTCGGCAAATAACC
CTCGAGCCACCCATGACCAAAATCCCTTAACGTGAGTTACGCGTCGTTCCACTGAGCGTCAGACCCCGTA
GAAAAGATCAAAGGATCTTCTTGAGATCCTTTTTTTCTGCGCGTAATCTGCTGCTTGCAAACAAAAAAAC
CACCGCTACCAGCGGTGGTTTGTTTGCCGGATCAAGAGCTACCAACTCTTTTTCCGAAGGTAACTGGCTT
CAGCAGAGCGCAGATACCAAATACTGTTCTTCTAGTGTAGCCGTAGTTAGGCCACCACTTCAAGAACTCT
GTAGCACCGCCTACATACCTCGCTCTGCTAATCCTGTTACCAGTGGCTGCTGCCAGTGGCGATAAGTCGT
GTCTTACCGGGTTGGACTCAAGACGATAGTTACCGGATAAGGCGCAGCGGTCGGGCTGAACGGGGGGTTC
GTGCACACAGCCCAGCTTGGAGCGAACGACCTACACCGAACTGAGATACCTACAGCGTGAGCTATGAGAA
AGCGCCACGCTTCCCGAAGGGAGAAAGGCGGACAGGTATCCGGTAAGCGGCAGGGTCGGAACAGGAGAGC
GCACGAGGGAGCTTCCAGGGGGAAACGCCTGGTATCTTTATAGTCCTGTCGGGTTTCGCCACCTCTGACT
TGAGCGTCGATTTTTGTGATGCTCGTCAGGGGGGCGGAGCCTATGGAAAAACGCCAGCAACGCGGCCTTT
TTACGGTTCCTGGCCTTTTGCTGGCCTTTTGCTCACATGTT
Features (pLannotate 1.2.2; 12 found; start..end, strand, type, name):
    121..213     +  CDS            lacI (fragment): lac repressor; lacI; The lac repressor binds to the lac operator to inhibit transcription in E. coli. This inhibition can be relieved by adding lactose or isopropyl-β-D-thiogalactopyranoside (IPTG).
    268..295     -  terminator     rrnB T2 terminator: transcription terminator T2 from the E. coli rrnB gene
    427..470     +  terminator     rrnB T1 terminator: Escherichia coli rrnB; transcription terminator T1 from the E. coli rrnB gene
    517..553     -  CDS            lacZα (fragment): LacZα fragment of β-galactosidase; lacZ fragment
    570..665     +  protein_bind   attL3: mutant version of attL; recombination site for the Gateway® LR reaction LR Clonase™
    671..2185    +  CDS            ATF2: ATF2_HUMAN - Also known as CREB2, CREBP1. Experimental evidence at protein level: Swiss-Prot protein existence level 1. Transcriptional activator which regulates the transcription of various genes, including those involved in anti-apoptosis, cell growth, and DNA damage response. Dependent on its binding partner, binds to CRE (cAMP response element) consensus sequences (5'-TGACGTCA- 3') or to AP-1 (activator protein 1) consensus sequences (5'-TGACTCA- 3'). In the nucleus, contributes to global transcription and the DNA damage response, in addition to specific transcriptional activities that are
   2196..2289    -  protein_bind   attL2 (fragment): mutant version of attL; recombination site for the Gateway® LR reaction LR Clonase™
   2307..2325    -  promoter       T7 promoter: promoter for bacteriophage T7 RNA polymerase
   2515..2538    +  promoter       Pc promoter (fragment): intI1 (promoter lies within the coding sequence); class 1 integron promoter
   2714..2770    +  CDS            GmR (fragment): gentamycin acetyltransferase; aacC1; confers resistance to gentamycin
   2777..3568    +  CDS            SmR: aminoglycoside adenylyltransferase (Murphy, 1985); aadA; confers resistance to spectinomycin and streptomycin
   3661..4249    +  rep_origin     ori: high-copy-number ColE1/pMB1/pBR322/pUC origin of replication
