[The description below was written by a language model from this plasmid's Addgene catalogue record and pLannotate feature annotations shown in this document.]
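Description:
pDONR223_ATF2_p.A481V is a Gateway entry clone built on the Invitrogen pDONR223 backbone, carrying the human ATF2 open reading frame (reference transcript NM_001880) with an A481V missense substitution. It is a small bacterial plasmid of about 4.3 kb, propagated in E. coli from a high-copy ColE1/pUC-type origin. Selection is with spectinomycin through the aadA aminoglycoside adenylyltransferase (SmR) gene. A class 1 integron Pc promoter fragment and a short gentamicin-resistance gene remnant lie upstream of this marker. Small lacI and lacZα fragments are also annotated; these are backbone remnants with no evident function here.

The ATF2 coding sequence, roughly 1.5 kb, sits between two Gateway attL recombination sites. The automated annotation labels them attL3 and a partial attL2. The insert is "closed", meaning a stop codon directly follows the ORF, so the encoded protein would be expressed without a C-terminal fusion after transfer. The record lists no promoter for the insert, and the plasmid is not itself an expression vector. rrnB T1 and T2 terminators upstream of the cassette insulate it from read-through transcription. A T7 promoter lies just beyond the downstream att site, pointing back towards the insert, and M13 priming sites allow sequence verification.

ATF2 is a transcription factor that binds CRE or AP-1 elements depending on its partner and regulates genes involved in cell growth, anti-apoptosis and the DNA damage response. This clone belongs to the Target Accelerator Plasmid Collection, created for high-throughput phenotyping of somatic mutations found in lung cancer. Its intended use is as a source clone: an LR Clonase reaction moves the mutant ORF into a destination vector of choice for functional comparison with wild-type ATF2.
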