Addgene plasmid #82773: pDONR223_ATF2_p.A481V
Purpose: Gateway Donor vector containing ATF2, part of the Target Accelerator Plasmid Collection.
Depositing lab: Jesse Boehm & Matthew Meyerson & David Root. Depositing organization: Broad Institute. Publication: High-throughput Phenotyping of Lung Cancer Somatic Mutations. Berger AH, Brooks AN, Wu X, Shrestha Y, Chouinard C, Piccioni F, Bagul M, Kamburov A, Imielinski M, Hogstrom L, Zhu C, Yang X, Pantel S, Sakai R, Watson J, Kaplan N, Campbell JD, Singh S, Root DE, Narayan R, Natoli T, Lahr DL, Tirosh I, Tamayo P, Getz G, Wong B, Doench J, Subramanian A, Golub TR, Meyerson M, Boehm JS. Cancer Cell. 2016 Aug 8;30(2):214-28. doi: 10.1016/j.ccell.2016.06.022. Epub 2016 Jul 28. PubMed 27478040.
Backbone
  Vector backbone: pDONR223
  Backbone manufacturer: Invitrogen
  Vector type: Gateway Entry vector
Growth in bacteria
  Bacterial resistance: Spectinomycin, 50 μg/mL
  Growth temperature: 37°C
  Growth strain: DH5alpha
  Copy number: High Copy
Gene/Insert
  Gene/Insert name: ATF2 (alt name: NM_001880)
  Species: H. sapiens (human)
  Mutation: A481V
  Entrez Gene: ATF2 (a.k.a. CRE-BP1, CREB-2, CREB2, HB16, TREB7)
  Promoter: None
  Cloning method: Gateway Cloning
  Sequencing primers: 5′ M13pUC-fwd; 3′ M13-Rev
Terms and licenses: Academic/Nonprofit Terms; Industry Terms: Not Available to Industry
Depositor comments: CLOSED (stop codon immediately follows insert)
How to cite: pDONR223_ATF2_p.A481V was a gift from Jesse Boehm & Matthew Meyerson & David Root (Addgene plasmid # 82773 ; http://n2t.net/addgene:82773 ; RRID:Addgene_82773)
