>Addgene plasmid #82773 | pDONR223_ATF2_p.A481V | depositor partial sequence | sequence record 157499 | Insert sequence
ATGAAATTCAAGTTACATGTGAATTCTGCCAGGCAATACAAGGACCTGTGGAATATGAGTGATGACAAAC
CCTTTCTATGTACTGCGCCTGGATGTGGCCAGCGTTTTACCAACGAGGATCATTTGGCTGTCCATAAACA
TAAACATGAGATGACACTGAAATTTGGTCCAGCACGTAATGACAGTGTCATTGTGGCTGATCAGACCCCA
ACACCAACAAGATTCTTGAAAAACTGTGAAGAAGTGGGTTTGTTTAATGAGTTGGCGAGTCCATTTGAGA
ATGAATTCAAGAAAGCTTCAGAAGATGACATTAAAAAAATGCCTCTAGATTTATCCCCTCTTGCAACACC
TATCATAAGAAGCAAAATTGAGGAGCCTTCTGTTGTAGAAACAACTCACCAGGATAGTCCTTTACCTCAC
CCAGAGTCTACTACCAGTGATGAGAAGGAAGTACCATTGGCACAAACTGCACAGCCCACATCAGCTATTG
TTCGTCCAGCATCATTACAGGTTCCCAATGTGCTGCTTACAAGTTCTGACTCAAGTGTAATTATTCAGCA
GGCAGTACCTTCACCAACCTCAAGTACTGTAATCACCCAGGCACCATCCTCTAACAGGCCAATTGTCCCT
GTACCAGGCCCATTTCCTCTTCTGTTACATCTTCCTAATGGACAAACCATGCCTGTTGCTATTCCTGCAT
CAATTACAAGTTCTAATGTGCATGTTCCAGCTGCAGTCCCACTCGTTCGACCAGTCACCATGGTGCCTAG
TGTTCCAGGAATCCCAGGTCCTTCCTCTCCCCAACCAGTACAGTCAGAAGCAAAAATGAGATTAAAAGCT
GCTTTGACCCAGCAACATCCTCCAGTTACCAATGGTGATACTGTCAAAGGTCATGGTAGCGGATTGGTTA
GGACTCAGTCAGAGGAATCTCGACCGCAGTCATTACAACAGCCAGCCACATCCACTACAGAAACTCCGGC
TTCTCCAGCTCACACAACTCCACAGACCCAAAGTACAAGTGGTCGTCGGAGAAGAGCAGCTAACGAAGAT
CCTGATGAAAAAAGGAGAAAGTTTTTAGAGCGAAATAGAGCAGCAGCTTCAAGATGCCGACAAAAAAGGA
AAGTCTGGGTTCAGTCTTTAGAGAAGAAAGCTGAAGACTTGAGTTCATTAAATGGTCAGCTGCAGAGTGA
AGTCACCCTGCTGAGAAATGAAGTGGCACAGCTGAAACAGCTTCTTCTGGCTCATAAAGATTGCCCTGTA
ACCGCCATGCAGAAGAAATCTGGCTATCATACTGCTGATAAAGATGATAGTTCAGAAGACATTTCAGTGC
CGAGTAGTCCACATACAGAAGCTATACAGCATAGTTCGGTCAGCACATCCAATGGAGTCAGTTCAACCTC
CAAGGCAGAAGCTGTAGCCACTTCAGTCCTCACCCAGATGGTGGACCAGAGTACAGAGCCTGCTCTTTCA
CAGATCGTTATGGCTCCTTCCTCCCAGTCACAGCCCTCAGGAAGTTGA
